>Addgene plasmid #107938 | pCFJ150-GFP(dpiRNA)::CDK-1 | addgene full sequence | sequence record 207689 | Addgene NGS Result
TGTGAAATTGTTATCCGCTGGTATCAGCTCACTCAAAGGCGGTAATACGGTTATCCACAGAATCAGGGGA
TAACGCAGGAAAGAACATGTGAGCAAAAGGCCAGCAAAAGACCAGGAACCGTAAAAAGGCCGCGTTGCTG
GCGTTTTTCCATAGGCTCCGCCCCCCTGACGAGCATCACAAAAATCGACGCTCAAGTCAGAGGTGGCGAA
ACCCGACAGGACTATAAAGATACCAGGCGTTTCCCCCTGGAAGCTCCCTCGTGCGCTCTCCTGTTCCGAC
CCTGCCGCTTACCGGATACCTGTCCGCCTTTCTCCCTTCGGGAAGCGTGGCGCTTTCTCATAGCTCACGC
TGTAGGTATCTCAGTTCGGTGTAGGTCGTTCGCTCCAAGCTGGGCTGTGTGCACGAACCCCCCGTTCAGC
CCGACCGCTGCGCCTTATCCGGTAACTATCGTCTTGAGTCCAACCCGGTAAGACACGACTTATCGCCACT
GGCAGCAGCCACTGGTAACAGGATTAGCAGAGCGAGGTATGTAGGCGGTGCTACAGAGTTCTTGAAGTGG
TGGCCTAACTACGGCTACACTAGAAGAACAGTATTTGGTATCTGCGCTCTGCTGAAGCCAGTTACCTTCG
GAAAAAGAGTTGGTAGCTCTTGATCCGGCAAACAAACCACCGCTGGTAGCGGTGGTTTTTTTGTTTGCAA
GCAGCAGATTACGCGCAGAAAAAAAGGATCTCAAGAAGATCCTTTGATCTTTTCTACGGGGTCTGACGCT
CAGTGGAACGAAAACTCACGTTAAGGGATTTTGGTCATGAGATTATCAAAAAGGATCTTCACCTAGATCC
TTTTAAATTAAAAATGAAGTTTTAAATCAATCTAAAGTATATATGAGTAAACTTGGTCTGACAGTTACCA
ATGCTTAATCAGTGAGGCACCTATCTCAGCGATCTGTCTATTTCGTTCATCCATAGTTGCCTGACTCCCC
GTCGTGTAGATAACTACGATACGGGAGGGCTTACCATCTGACCCCAGTGCTGCAATGATACCGCGAGACC
CACGCTCACCGGCTCCAGATTTATCAGCAATAAACCAGCCAGCCGGAAGGGCCGAGCGCAGAAGTGGTCC
TGCAACTTTATCCGCCTCCATCCAGTCTATTAATTGTTGCCGGGAAGCTAGAGTAAGTAGTTCGCCAGTT
AATAGTTTGCGCAACGTTGTTGCCATTGCTACAGGCATCGTGGTGTCACGCTCGTCGTTTGGTATGGCTT
CATTCAGCTCCGGTTCCCAACGATCAAGGCGAGTTACATGATCCCCCATGTTGTGCAAAAAAGCGGTTAG
CTCCTTCGGTCCTCCGATCGTTGTCAGAAGTAAGTTGGCCGCAGTGTTATCACTCATGGTTATGGCAGCA
CTGCATAATTCTCTTACTGTCATGCCATCCGTAAGATGCTTTTCTGTGACTGGTGAGTACTCAACCAAGT
CATTCTGAGAATAGTGTATGCGGCGACCGAGTTGCTCTTGCCCGGCGTCAATACGGGATAATACCGCGCC
ACATAGCAGAACTTTAAAAGTGCTCATCATTGGAAAACGTTCTTCGGGGCGAAAACTCTCAAGGATCTTA
CCGCTGTTGAGATCCAGTTCGATGTAACCCACTCGTGCACCCAACTGATCTTCAGCATCTTTTACTTTCA
CCAGCGTTTCTGGGTGAGCAAAAACAGGAAGGCAAAATGCCGCAAAAAAGGGAATAAGGGCGACACGGAA
ATGTTGAATACTCATACTCTTCCTTTTTCAATATTATTGAAGCATTTATCAGGGTTATTGTCTCATGAGC
GGATACATATTTGAATGTATTTAGAAAAATAAACAAATAGGGGTTCCGCGCACATTTCCCCGAAAAGTGC
CACCTGACGTCTAAGAAACCATTATTATCATGACATTAACCTATAAAAATAGGCGTATCACGAGGCCCTT
TCGTCTCGCGCGTTTCGGTGATGACGGTGAAAACCTCTGACACATGCAGCTCCCGGAGACGGTCACAGCT
TGTCTGTAAGCGGATGCCGGGAGCAGACAAGCCCGTCAGGGCGCGTCAGCGGGTGTTGGCGGGTGTCGGG
GCTGGCTTAACTATGCGGCATCAGAGCAGATTGCACTGAGAGTGCACCATATGCGGTGTGAAATACCGCA
CAGATGCGTAAGGAGAAAATACCGCATCAGGCGCCATTCGCCATTCAGGCTGCGCAACTGTTGGGAAGGG
CGATCGGTGCGGGCCTCTTCGCTATTACGCCAGCTGGCGAAAGGGGGATGTGCTGCAAGGCGATTAAGTT
GGGTAACGCCAGGGTTTTCCCCAGTCACGACGTCACAGCACGTGTGTTTTTGAACACGGCGATATGTATC
TGTAGATCATCCCCAATTTTCAACAATGAATCTAAATACTGAACTTTTTGTGTAATCTTTAGTGCAGAAA
AATGACCAAAATCAGCGATTTTCCGATTATACCCAAAATATCTCAGCTCAATGAGCACCTATAAAAATGT
AAAAATAAAGAAAGTAGTCGAACCATATTTTGTAAAGGCTAAAAAACTGAATAAATTTTTATCCATCCAG
CGCGGCGTTACAATCCGTGGCCCATGTCACGCACGGCTTTCAAAGAAAAAAAAACAGTCTGTTTGCGCGA
CATCGATCTGGCAAAAATCCTAAAAACGACTATGCGTGGCTCACTTTATATTAATATGAAAAATACAAAC
TTGGTGGTGCAGGTGCTGCAGAGGCCATCGATGAAGAAGTGGAGGCCTTGTTGTCGATCTACAAAATTGT
ATGGTTGTTTGAGATTTTCCTTGAAACGCTCTCAATCTTGGATATGATATAAATTCTGGATAAGATATGA
TGGATATGATCTATGTTTGATAGAGTGCATTTGAAAGGATAACGGCCCTGCAGACATTTTTGAAAAAATA
ACAAACATTTAATTTTCTCACTCGTTTAGGCTATTCCCCTATTTTTGATATTCCTTCGCACATATGAAAA
CTACTTTTTTTCGAAACTGTTAACTCCAGAATTTATAAATCTATAGCCCTTACTTGATTATTTATTATCA
TGGTTACTCACCTCATGTCTCTTTCTCTTTTCAAGAAGTCTTCGTTCATATCTGTTGTCTCTTTCCTCCT
TTTGAATCTCTGCTTTGCTCTTCGCCATTGTTTCCTGAAAATAATGTAACTTGAATTGTGTAATATACTT
TTTTAATTTGAATTTGGCTTGTAACGCGGAATCACTACGTGCGGGATCATTTCTTACTAGAAAACCCAGA
AAATGCCATATTTCACTTATCTCGGGGTCATTTCTAATTAGAAAAGCTACAAAAACCATTTCTAATTACG
GTGACTTTAGAACTGGTCGAAATAGCTAATTAGAAATGGGTTTTTGCTAATTAGAGGTGACTCTATGTTA
TCTGAGTAAGCCTCGTTTGTATGTAAACTCACAGTACTAATAAATGCAAGACACCCGGGTTTGTCTAGAT
ATGAAATAATTGAAATATCAATTCTGACAGACAATAATGGTAATCTTGATAAGGAGTTCCACGCCCAGGA
GAACACGTTAGTTTTCTTGTTTTTGATTGCGTGCGTTATTTTGGAGAAAAACTCGATTTTTTACAAAATA
ATTTTTTGAAAGGAACACTGTTCAATAAGTTTTGTCTTTTTTCTCAGTTGTGATACGGTTTTTTATTCTT
TTTTGTAGTTATACAGAAGACCGTTACGAAACAGACTGATATCGAAACAAACACTGATCTTACTTGCACT
TATAATACGACTCACTAGTGGGCAGATCTGGGTACCGGTGGTGGCTCCGGTATTGAGGGACGCGGGTCCA
TGGATATCGGGGATCCGAATTCTGTACAGGCCTTGGCGCGCCTGCAGGCGAGCTCCGTCGACAAGCTTGC
GGCCGCGGAAGCCTCATAAAGTAGAACAAATCAAGTTTATGATTATTTTGAGTAGTTATTTTTATATTTT
CCGGCCTGTATTTATTCTCTTTTCTGCACAGTTTTGCGTTAAATTTTATCATATGAATGCAATGTTTCAC
AACAATCCTTCTCAGCGCGTACTCTCCTTTTCGGAATAAATTGTCATCAAAGGTGCATGCCTTTTCACTA
AGCAATGGTCTCGCACCGACTGTCCCCCCTTTTCGGCGGCAGTGGAAATGATTCAAAATTACACGCTTAC
GCCTTTTCTATCGTTGTATTACAATTGTTCTGACAAAATTCATTTCCAATTTTAGTTATGAGTAAAGGAG
AAGAACTTTTCACTGGAGTTGTCCCAATCCTTGTTGAATTAGATGGTGATGTTAATGGGCACAAATTTTC
CGTCAGTGGAGAGGGTGAAGGTGATGCAACATACGGAAAACTTACCCTTAAATTTATCTGCACTACTGGA
AAACTACCTGTTCCATGGGTAAGTTTAAACATATATATACTAACTAACCCTGATTATTTAAATTTTCAGC
CAACACTTGTCACTACTCTCACTTATGGTGTTCAATGCTTCTCGAGATACCCAGATCATATGAAACAGCA
TGACTTCTTCAAGAGTGCCATGCCCGAAGGTTATGTACAGGAAAGAACAATATTTTTCAAAGACGACGGG
AACTACAAGACACGTAAGTTTAAACAGTTCGGTACTAACTAACCATACATATTTAAATTTTCAGGTGCTG
AAGTCAAGTTTGAAGGAGACACCCTTGTCAATAGAATCGAGTTAAAAGGTATTGATTTTAAAGAAGACGG
CAACATTCTTGGCCACAAATTGGAATACAACTATAACTCACACAATGTATACATCATGGCAGACAAACAA
AAGAATGGAATCAAAGTTGTAAGTTTAAACATGATTTTACTAACTAACTAATCTGATTTAAATTTTCAGA
ACTTCAAAATTAGACACAACATTGAAGATGGAAGCGTACAACTAGCAGACCATTATCAACAAAATACTCC
AATAGGAGATGGCCCTGTCCTTTTACCAGACAACCATTACCTGTCCACACAATCTGCCCTTTCTAAAGAC
CCCAACGAAAAGAGAGACCACATGGTCCTTCTTGAGTTCGTAACAGCTGCTGGGATTACACATGGCATGG
ATGAACTATACAAAGCATCTGATCCTATTCGCGAAGGAGAAGTGGCCCACGAGGGAGATTCGGTTTACAC
ACTCAACGATTTCACGAAGCTCGAAAAAATCGGCGAAGGAACATACGGAGTCGTCTACAAAGGCAAAAAC
AGAAGAACCAATGCCATGGTTGCTATGAAGAAAATCAGATTGGAAAGTGAAGATGAGGTATTTGAATTTT
GTAGCAGTTTCGTTTTTTCAAACAATAATTCTTATAGGGTGTTCCATCAACGGCTGTGCGAGAGATCAGC
TTGCTCAAAGAGCTCCAGCATCCGAATGTTGTTGGATTGGAAGCGGTCATTATGCAGGAGAACCGGCTTT
TCCTGATCTTCGAATTCCTGTCTTTCGACTTGAAACGATACATGGATCAGTTGGGAAAAGATGAATACCT
TCCGCTCGAAACTCTTAAAAGTTACACATTCCAAGTGAGGAAATATTTAAAATCGATGTCTTTACAAGAA
TAATTGTTCCAGATTCTTCAAGCTATGTGTTTTTGTCATCAGCGTCGTGTTATTCATCGCGATCTTAAGC
CACAGAACTTGCTGGTCGACAACAATGGAGCAATCAAGCTTGCCGATTTCGGACTTGCCAGAGCTATTGG
TATCCCGATTCGCGTTTACACGCATGAAGTGAGTTTGCATTCATTCTGTACACCAATACAATGATTGTCC
GGTTTTCAGGTTGTCACTCTCTGGTATAGAGCTCCAGAAATTCTGATGGGTGCTCAGAGATACTCGATGG
GCGTAGACATGTGGTCGATTGGATGCATTTTTGCTGAAATGGCCACGAAGAAGCCACTGTTTCAAGGAGA
TTCAGAAATTGATGAGCTGTTCCGCATCTTCAGAGTTCTCGGCACACCGACTGAGTTGGAATGGAATGGT
GTTGAATCACTTCCGGACTACAAGGCGACGTTCCCAAAATGGCGTGAGAATTTCCTCCGTGACAAGTTCT
ACGACAAGAAGACTGGAAAGCACCTTTTGGACGATACTGCATTCTCTCTTCTTGAAGTAAGATTTCTAAA
ATAGTACTTTAACAAGTAAAATAATATTTTCAGGGTTTGCTGATCTACGATCCATCACTTCGTCTCAACG
CGAAAAAAGCTCTCGTTCATCCTTATTTTGACAACATGGATACGTCAAAGCTGCCAGCTGGAAATTACCG
AGGAGAACTCGAACTCTTTTGATGTAATTCATTCATCATCATTTTTATTATTTATTCTCCCGTGCTTTAA
CCACCTATCGTCTTCCGTGTATTGTTTAACTATCACCATTTCAACTTTTTACCTGTACGATGATTATTTG
GCCCTTCGATATTCATGAGTAATCTCTTTTTTCACACCGCGATAAATAAATTCGCTCTACTTTCATGCTC
TTTTTTATTCAAGCACTTTGTTCAACGTGTAAATGAGAATAGGGAATTAAGAATTCATTATTATTATTTT
TCCATTCTGAAGAATGATCGCTGCAGTGATTCCAATATTCGTAATTTCTCTGTCTAACACTCGATGGGGG
GCCCGGTACCAACCTAGGTGAGCTCTGGTACCCTCTAGTCAAGGCCTTAAGTGAGTCGTATTACGTAGCC
CGGGCCTAGTTCTAGACATTCTCTAATGAAAAAATCTTTCAGTTGAAATTGAAAATGAGTTAAAGTTGGA
GTTTTTATTGAAAACAGATTTCCGTGTGATTAGTGTTTTTAGCGAGTGTGACAGGACAGCGAAAAAATAT
AGAAACAAGGGGGGAACTGAAAAGCTTAGGAATGCATTGAACATGAGAAGGGGAAGGGGAAGGAACAAAC
TAGACAGGAATTATTGGAATTTAATCACATTTGGAGTTTTTTTTCTATTCGACAGAATAATTATCCAGAA
CATTTTTGTATTAAATATTTATGCATCATATGAGTAGTCGGCTTTGTTGTGCATGACGAGTTTGTTATCG
ACGAAATAGAAGCTGTCAGAACGAGTCTCGTTTGGATTGTTGATCATGTCGTCCACTGAAAAAGAGATTA
GTCTTTTGAATTGTACTTTTTAGAATAATGACTCACTGAGTTGTTGAGAGAGTTGAGGGAACTCATAGAT
ATGTTCACAGTTGTTTCGTGAATTCGGAATACAGAATCCGAATTCAAAGTCAAAACACTTCAGAAGGCGA
TCTTTGAAGAAGTGACGTTCGATCATTCGGAAATGATGGATTGGGATGTCTCCTACTTTGAATTCCACAG
TTGCTCCGACCGTTTTGAGTTTCAAAAAGTTTGGAGCAAATCTATAACGCACGTATCTTGCCGACTCCTG
TGGCGACTCATCATTCTCCTGATCGTTCTCCGGTTTGGCGATCTCGAAAAGCACTTGCTCAGTGTCCAGA
TCACGGATTTGGAACTTGGTGAACTCGATGTTATAGATGTTCGCAGATGGGGAGCATAAGAATCCTAAAT
TTATGTTTTAAACTGAAATCCAAAGGGAGCAAGATACCTTGAGTGATTCCCGGAAGTGCTAAAACGTCGT
TCGGAGTGATTTGAGCTTTCTTCGCAAGCTCCGATTCCGTTGTGATTCCTTGTTCGGTGCTTGGTGGTGG
CCGTGGCATCTGGAAATATGGAAAAGTTCAACAAAAAGAAAAGAGAAAAGAATGAAATCGGATATCAAGA
GTTAGTTGAGCGGTTTCTCTAGTTTTCTGAGTCTCACCTGCGACGGGAAGGTCGCCGAGCCGGGTGGAAT
CGATCGTTGTTGCTCGGCTTTCATATCGGTTTGGTTGGAAGCGGCTGAAAACGGAAAGAAGTGGAAGAAG
GAAAAGAGTGTGGTGTGACAGGAAAATGGTAATTAGAGGGTGCCAAATAACCAGCTATATTTTGTTTTTT
TTTGAAAACATTTTTAAAAAGAAAAATACGATAATGATATCAGATGGATTTCCGGAAAACTGGTATGAAA
AATTTCAACCTTTTTGAGTACATGTAATCAAAATACACTTTGTAAATTATCATTTTTATTGAAACTCCAC
CATTTTTCTATTTATAACGCTAATAATTTGAAAAAGAAACCTATTGCGAACCGCGGGGTGAATCCCAAAA
ACGAATGCGTTTTGGTGGAGTGATTGATTCGAATCGAAGAAGAAAAAGAAGAAGACGTGGAATAGAGAGC
TCACTCTTAACCGAGCAGCACACACCGACAGAAAAAAAAATGAAATGAATGAGGGTCTTCTTCTTCTTCT
TCTTCGAATGATTGACAGAAATGGGAAAAAGAGGAAGATTGAGAAGGGAAAAAGGAAGGAGAAAAGAAGC
AGAAGAAGACGTCAGAGAGGAGAGGAACGAGCGGAAAAGCAGCGGGCGCAAGTCATAGAAGTAGCAGAGC
TGGGGAGAAGAAGACACTATCCAAGAAAGGAATGACGAGAGAGTATGCAAAGGGGTATAGGGTGCAGACA
GAATAGGAACAGAATAACAGATGATGAGCCAAGAAGAGTTGAAAAGGGCGATGAATTTGTCATGTAACTT
AATTTGGGTCAATTTGAGCATGATGAATTGAAATCATCCCTTGTTGGGAGTTAATAACCGGTTTGTTATC
AGAAACCCTGTAATAGAAGGGCGCCCTAACTTTGAGCCAATTCATCCCGGTTTCTGTCAAATATATCAAA
AAGTGGTCAACTGACAAATTGTTTTTGATATTATAATAAACATTTTATCCGTTAACAATTTTCGAATACT
TTTTACAAGGACTTGGATAAATTGGCTCAAAGACGAAGTGAGTTTGCTACCATCATGGAATCAGGAGGAC
ATTTCGACAATGTCATATAATGTTTGAAAAATGATTTTAACAAGGGTCTCATTCGAGATAAGCAATGCTC
TGAGCAAGTGGCTCGTCGTCTTCAAGAATCTCTTGTTGATATTCATTTGGATCCTGTTTTGCACGAAGCA
TGTGCCATGGATATTCAGAGTTTTTGCAAAAAAGTTCCGCCAGGTCAAACAATCTTTTTAATTTTTATAT
GATACTTCGGGTGTATTTTTCTTCTTTTTCCTGTTCATTTTCGCTTTTTTCTCACTTTTTTGTAACAAAA
TCTCTCACTTTTCTGTAAGTCTTAACAAAAGTTCAATTGGCTCGATCAAGTAAAATTTCGGCCGTATGAA
CGTTTTCAAAGGTTTTCATTTTTTTTTAAGTTCATTCACAATATCATGAATCTCTCGTCCTTTGGTTTCC
GGTAAGTAGCGAAATAATATAAGCATACTTATAAATGAAGGAATTGAATATAGAATAAGGAAAGCATAAC
TACCAATAACGGAATATAGAGGTAATACTGTAAATGTACTGATAACCACCATTACAGTATTCATTGAATA
TGCCACAGATTGAGCAATACTACGATGTTTTTGAGGTACCAGTTCAGAGGATATAAACCACGAAATTGGA
CCAACTCCAGTTCTGAAATTTCATTATTCGATTAAATCAAAATATATTTGAAAAACCTCACCCATAAGTA
TAACCGTAGATGATCAATGCAACTAGGCATCCGTATTTCATCGGGTCAATCAGAATACGTATTTTTGCGA
AGAATACGAATGCAATTAGAGCTAAATTATTGAGAAATGTGAAGAGAAGGAGAAGCTTGCGTCGACCAAC
TCTGTAAACTTATTCATACAATTTTGTCTTCAAATTTTGAACGTTTAAAACTATCTTATTCAATGAGTTA
GCGGGTTTTTATAGTGAGTTAGTTCACGATTATCTAATAAAACTATGTCCAAACATCCTAACTGCGACCG
TATTCTCACTAACTCGTCTTAAAAACGTTGAGATTATTTTAAACCCTTCTTCAGTACAACTACAGTACTG
ATGCACAAATACAATAATAATAATACATTCAGACATACTCTGAACAATGTAACTTGTTTTTGTTATACTG
TGGTAACATTTATTGAAATGAAATATAACCTTACTTTTCAATCACAATTCCACCAGTAATTGTTCCAGAA
ACATAAGCTAAACCCATTGCAGTTGTACTCCATTCAGCAATTTCTGACTCAACATTTGCATTTTCTAGAA
AGAAAGTAGAGGATAAAAGAAGAGCCCATAATCCGACAGGGCCC
Features (pLannotate 1.2.2; 15 found; start..end, strand, type, name):
    146..734     -  rep_origin     ori: high-copy-number ColE1/pMB1/pBR322/pUC origin of replication
    905..1765    -  CDS            AmpR: β-lactamase; bla; confers resistance to ampicillin, carbenicillin, and related antibiotics
   1766..1870    -  promoter       AmpR promoter: bla
   1965..2000    +  CDS            rop (fragment): Rop protein, which maintains plasmids at low copy number; rop
   2102..2201    +  misc_feature   bom (fragment): basis of mobility region from pBR322
   2207..2343    -  CDS            lacZα (fragment): LacZα fragment of β-galactosidase; lacZ fragment
   4258..5127    +  CDS            vsfGFP-9 (fragment): vsfGFP-9 is a basic (constitutively fluorescent) green fluorescent protein published in 2015, derived from Aequorea victoria. It has low acid sensitivity.
   5131..5307    +  CDS            cdk-1 (fragment): CDK1_CAEEL - Also known as ncc-1. Experimental evidence at protein level: Swiss-Prot protein existence level 1. Plays a key role in the control of the eukaryotic cell cycle. It is required in higher cells for entry into S-phase and mitosis. p34 is a component of the kinase complex that phosphorylates the repetitive C-terminus of RNA polymerase II (By similarity). From Caenorhabditis elegans.
   5358..6146    +  CDS            cdk-1 (fragment): CDK1_CAEEL - Also known as ncc-1. Experimental evidence at protein level: Swiss-Prot protein existence level 1. Plays a key role in the control of the eukaryotic cell cycle. It is required in higher cells for entry into S-phase and mitosis. p34 is a component of the kinase complex that phosphorylates the repetitive C-terminus of RNA polymerase II (By similarity). From Caenorhabditis elegans.
   6191..6319    +  CDS            cdk-1 (fragment): CDK1_CAEEL - Also known as ncc-1. Experimental evidence at protein level: Swiss-Prot protein existence level 1. Plays a key role in the control of the eukaryotic cell cycle. It is required in higher cells for entry into S-phase and mitosis. p34 is a component of the kinase complex that phosphorylates the repetitive C-terminus of RNA polymerase II (By similarity). From Caenorhabditis elegans.
   6640..6660    +  misc_feature   MCS (fragment): pBluescript multiple cloning site
   7022..7864    -  CDS            unc-119: UN119_CAEEL - Experimental evidence at protein level: Swiss-Prot protein existence level 1. Myristoyl-binding protein that acts as a cargo adapter: specifically binds the myristoyl moiety of a subset of N-terminally myristoylated proteins and is required for their localization. Plays a key role in ciliary membrane localization of proteins. Required for the establishment or function of the nervous system. From Caenorhabditis elegans.
   7975..7992    +  misc_feature   P element 5' end (fragment): No description available
   8866..9081    +  CDS            GSLG1_CAEEL (fragment): Experimental evidence at protein level: Swiss-Prot protein existence level 1. From Caenorhabditis elegans.
   9559..9575    +  CDS            M13 gene XI (fragment): pXI; XI; phage assembly
