[The description below was written by a language model from this plasmid's Addgene catalogue record and pLannotate feature annotations shown in this document.]
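Description:
pCFJ150-GFP(dpiRNA)::CDK-1 is a C. elegans expression and transgenesis plasmid of roughly 10.2 kb, built by Gibson assembly in the pCFJ150 backbone for Mos1-mediated single-copy insertion (MosSCI). It is propagated in E. coli through a high-copy ColE1/pUC-type origin and selected with ampicillin via the β-lactamase gene and its native promoter. Short remnants of rop, bom, lacZα and a pBluescript polylinker reflect the cloning-vector ancestry. The feature table also detects an unc-119 coding sequence on the opposite strand to the transgene. In MosSCI vectors this serves as a rescue marker, letting integrants be recognised by restored movement in unc-119 mutant worms. A fragment matching another C. elegans gene (GSLG1_CAEEL) probably belongs to the genomic homology sequence that directs integration, although the record does not annotate homology arms or name the target locus.

The payload is a GFP::CDK-1 fusion expressed from the cdk-1 promoter and terminated by the cdk-1 3'UTR. Neither regulatory region is annotated in the feature table, though unannotated sequence flanks the fusion on both sides. The GFP coding sequence, matched by the annotation software to a GFP variant, sits immediately upstream of cdk-1. The cdk-1 sequence appears as three separated coding fragments, consistent with a genomic copy that retains its introns. cdk-1 encodes the cyclin-dependent kinase that controls cell-cycle progression. The "dpiRNA" GFP has been recoded to remove all piRNA targeting sites, so the transgene escapes piRNA-mediated silencing and can be expressed in the germline. The construct was used to study piRNA targeting rules and how genes resist piRNA silencing, and it provides a stably expressed single-copy germline GFP::CDK-1 reporter.
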