Addgene plasmid #107938: pCFJ150-GFP(dpiRNA)::CDK-1
Purpose: cdk-1p::GFP(dpiRNA)::cdk-1::cdk-1 3'UTR construct used for MosSCI in nematode. GFP is optimized by removing all piRNA targeting sites to allow germline expression.
Depositing lab: Heng-Chi Lee. Depositing organization: University of Chicago. Publication: The piRNA targeting rules and the resistance to piRNA silencing in endogenous genes. Zhang D, Tu S, Stubna M, Wu WS, Huang WC, Weng Z, Lee HC. Science. 2018 Feb 2;359(6375):587-592. doi: 10.1126/science.aao2840. Epub 2018 Feb 1. PubMed 29420292.
Backbone
  Vector backbone: pCFJ150
  Total vector size (bp): 10169
  Vector type: Worm Expression
Growth in bacteria
  Bacterial resistance: Ampicillin, 100 μg/mL
  Growth temperature: 37°C
  Growth strain: DH5alpha
  Copy number: Unknown
Gene/Insert
  Gene/Insert name: GFP(dpiRNA)::CDK-1
  Species: C. elegans (nematode)
  Insert size (bp): 2065
  Entrez Gene: cdk-1 (a.k.a. CELE_T05G5.3)
  Promoter: cdk-1
  Cloning method: Gibson Cloning
  Sequencing primers: 5′ CTTATAATACGACTCACTAGTGGG; 3′ GTACCAGAGCTCACCTAGGTTG
Terms and licenses: Academic/Nonprofit Terms; Industry Terms: Not Available to Industry
How to cite: pCFJ150-GFP(dpiRNA)::CDK-1 was a gift from Heng-Chi Lee (Addgene plasmid # 107938 ; http://n2t.net/addgene:107938 ; RRID:Addgene_107938)
