LOCUS       Exported 10169 bp ds-DNA circular SYN 15-FEB-2018
DEFINITION  .
ACCESSION   .
VERSION     .
KEYWORDS    pCFJ150 GFP_dpiRNA_CDK-1
SOURCE      synthetic DNA construct
  ORGANISM  synthetic DNA construct
REFERENCE   1 (bases 1 to 10169)
  AUTHORS   .
  TITLE     Direct Submission
  JOURNAL   Exported Thursday, Feb 15, 2018 from SnapGene 2.3.2
            http://www.snapgene.com
FEATURES             Location/Qualifiers
     source          1..10169
                     /organism="synthetic DNA construct"
                     /mol_type="other DNA"
     misc_feature    2329..3756
                     /note="LGII R"
     CDS             join(4233..4403,4455..4608,4660..4823,4875..5105)
                     /codon_start=1
                     /note="GFP_dPiRNA"
                     /translation="MSKGEELFTGVVPILVELDGDVNGHKFSVSGEGEGDATYGKLTLK
                     FICTTGKLPVPWPTLVTTLTYGVQCFSRYPDHMKQHDFFKSAMPEGYVQERTIFFKDDG
                     NYKTRAEVKFEGDTLVNRIELKGIDFKEDGNILGHKLEYNYNSHNVYIMADKQKNGIKV
                     NFKIRHNIEDGSVQLADHYQQNTPIGDGPVLLPDNHYLSTQSALSKDPNEKRDHMVLLE
                     FVTAAGITHGMDELYKAS"
     CDS             join(5106..5282,5333..5539,5588..5743,5795..6121,6169..6297
                     )
                     /codon_start=1
                     /note="Feature 14"
                     /translation="DPIREGEVAHEGDSVYTLNDFTKLEKIGEGTYGVVYKGKNRRTNA
                     MVAMKKIRLESEDEGVPSTAVREISLLKELQHPNVVGLEAVIMQENRLFLIFEFLSFDL
                     KRYMDQLGKDEYLPLETLKSYTFQILQAMCFCHQRRVIHRDLKPQNLLVDNNGAIKLAD
                     FGLARAIGIPIRVYTHEVVTLWYRAPEILMGAQRYSMGVDMWSIGCIFAEMATKKPLFQ
                     GDSEIDELFRIFRVLGTPTELEWNGVESLPDYKATFPKWRENFLRDKFYDKKTGKHLLD
                     DTAFSLLEGLLIYDPSLRLNAKKALVHPYFDNMDTSKLPAGNYRGELELF"
     misc_feature    complement(6994..7100)
                     /note="unc-119 cb4"
     misc_feature    complement(7152..7529)
                     /note="unc-119 cb3"
     misc_feature    complement(7573..7684)
                     /note="unc-119 cb2"
                     /note="unc-119cb 2"
     misc_feature    complement(7783..7839)
                     /note="unc-119 cb1"
                     /note="unc-119cb 1"
     misc_feature    8828..10163
                     /note="LGII L"
ORIGIN
        1 tgtgaaattg ttatccgctg gtatcagctc actcaaaggc ggtaatacgg ttatccacag
       61 aatcagggga taacgcagga aagaacatgt gagcaaaagg ccagcaaaag accaggaacc
      121 gtaaaaaggc cgcgttgctg gcgtttttcc ataggctccg cccccctgac gagcatcaca
      181 aaaatcgacg ctcaagtcag aggtggcgaa acccgacagg actataaaga taccaggcgt
      241 ttccccctgg aagctccctc gtgcgctctc ctgttccgac cctgccgctt accggatacc
      301 tgtccgcctt tctcccttcg ggaagcgtgg cgctttctca tagctcacgc tgtaggtatc
      361 tcagttcggt gtaggtcgtt cgctccaagc tgggctgtgt gcacgaaccc cccgttcagc
      421 ccgaccgctg cgccttatcc ggtaactatc gtcttgagtc caacccggta agacacgact
      481 tatcgccact ggcagcagcc actggtaaca ggattagcag agcgaggtat gtaggcggtg
      541 ctacagagtt cttgaagtgg tggcctaact acggctacac tagaaggaca gtatttggta
      601 tctgcgctct gctgaagcca gttaccttcg gaaaaagagt tggtagctct tgatccggca
      661 aacaaaccac cgctggtagc ggtggttttt ttgtttgcaa gcagcagatt acgcgcagaa
      721 aaaaaggatc tcaagaagat cctttgatct tttctacggg gtctgacgct cagtggaacg
      781 aaaactcacg ttaagggatt ttggtcatga gattatcaaa aaggatcttc acctagatcc
      841 ttttaaatta aaaatgaagt tttaaatcaa tctaaagtat atatgagtaa acttggtctg
      901 acagttacca atgcttaatc agtgaggcac ctatctcagc gatctgtcta tttcgttcat
      961 ccatagttgc ctgactcccc gtcgtgtaga taactacgat acgggagggc ttaccatctg
     1021 gccccagtgc tgcaatgata ccgcgagacc cacgctcacc ggctccagat ttatcagcaa
     1081 taaaccagcc agccggaagg gccgagcgca gaagtggtcc tgcaacttta tccgcctcca
     1141 tccagtctat taattgttgc cgggaagcta gagtaagtag ttcgccagtt aatagtttgc
     1201 gcaacgttgt tgccattgct acaggcatcg tggtgtcacg ctcgtcgttt ggtatggctt
     1261 cattcagctc cggttcccaa cgatcaaggc gagttacatg atcccccatg ttgtgcaaaa
     1321 aagcggttag ctccttcggt cctccgatcg ttgtcagaag taagttggcc gcagtgttat
     1381 cactcatggt tatggcagca ctgcataatt ctcttactgt catgccatcc gtaagatgct
     1441 tttctgtgac tggtgagtac tcaaccaagt cattctgaga atagtgtatg cggcgaccga
     1501 gttgctcttg cccggcgtca atacgggata ataccgcgcc acatagcaga actttaaaag
     1561 tgctcatcat tggaaaacgt tcttcggggc gaaaactctc aaggatctta ccgctgttga
     1621 gatccagttc gatgtaaccc actcgtgcac ccaactgatc ttcagcatct tttactttca
     1681 ccagcgtttc tgggtgagca aaaacaggaa ggcaaaatgc cgcaaaaaag ggaataaggg
     1741 cgacacggaa atgttgaata ctcatactct tcctttttca atattattga agcatttatc
     1801 agggttattg tctcatgagc ggatacatat ttgaatgtat ttagaaaaat aaacaaatag
     1861 gggttccgcg cacatttccc cgaaaagtgc cacctgacgt ctaagaaacc attattatca
     1921 tgacattaac ctataaaaat aggcgtatca cgaggccctt tcgtctcgcg cgtttcggtg
     1981 atgacggtga aaacctctga cacatgcagc tcccggagac ggtcacagct tgtctgtaag
     2041 cggatgccgg gagcagacaa gcccgtcagg gcgcgtcagc gggtgttggc gggtgtcggg
     2101 gctggcttaa ctatgcggca tcagagcaga ttgtactgag agtgcaccat atgcggtgtg
     2161 aaataccgca cagatgcgta aggagaaaat accgcatcag gcgccattcg ccattcaggc
     2221 tgcgcaactg ttgggaaggg cgatcggtgc gggcctcttc gctattacgc cagctggcga
     2281 aagggggatg tgctgcaagg cgattaagtt gggtaacgcc agcacgtgtg tttttgaaca
     2341 cggcgatatg tatctgtaga tcatccccaa ttttcaacaa tgaatctaaa tactgaactt
     2401 tttgtgtaat ctttagtgca gaaaaatgac caaaatcagc gattttccga ttatacccaa
     2461 aatatctcag ctcaatgagc acctataaaa atgtaaaaat aaagaaagta gtcgaaccat
     2521 attttgtaaa ggctaaaaaa ctgaataaat ttttatccat ccagcgcggc gttacaatcc
     2581 gtggcccatg tcacgcacgg ctttcaaaga aaaaaaaaca gtctgtttgc gcgacatcga
     2641 tctggcaaaa atcctaaaaa cgactatgcg tggctcactt tatattaata tgaaaaatac
     2701 aaacttggtg gtgcaggtgc tgcagaggcc atcgatgaag aagtggaggc cttgttgtcg
     2761 atctacaaaa ttgtatggtt gtttgagatt ttccttgaaa cgctctcaat cttggatatg
     2821 atataaattc tggataagat atgatggata tgatctatgt ttgatagagt gcatttgaaa
     2881 ggataacggc cctgcagaca tttttgaaaa aataacaaac atttaatttt ctcactcgtt
     2941 taggctattc ccctattttt gatattcctt cgcacatatg aaaactactt tttttcgaaa
     3001 ctgttaactc cagaatttat aaatctatag cccttacttg attatttatt atcatggtta
     3061 ctcacctcat gtctctttct cttttcaaga agtcttcgtt catatctgtt gtctctttcc
     3121 tccttttgaa tctctgcttt gctcttcgcc attgtttcct gaaaataatg taacttgaat
     3181 tgtgtaatat acttttttaa tttgaatttg gcttgtaacg cggaatcact acgtgcggga
     3241 tcatttctta ctagaaaacc cagaaaatgc catatttcac ttatctcggg gtcatttcta
     3301 attagaaaag ctacaaaaac catttctaat tacggtgact ttagaactgg tcgaaatagc
     3361 taattagaaa tgggtttttg ctaattagag gtgactctat gttatctgag taagcctcgt
     3421 ttgtatgtaa actcacagta ctaataaatg caagacaccc gggtttgtct agatatgaaa
     3481 taattgaaat atcaattctg acagacaata atggtaatct tgataaggag ttccacgccc
     3541 aggagaacac gttagttttc ttgtttttga ttgcgtgcgt tattttggag aaaaactcga
     3601 ttttttacaa aataattttt tgaaaggaac actgttcaat aagttttgtc ttttttctca
     3661 gttgtgatac ggttttttat tcttttttgt agttatacag aagaccgtta cgaaacagac
     3721 tgatatcgaa acaaacactg atcttacttg cacttataat acgactcact agtgggcaga
     3781 tctgggtacc ggtggtggct ccggtattga gggacgcggg tccatgggat atcggggatc
     3841 cgaattctgt acaggccttg gcgcgcctgc aggcgagctc cgtcgacaag cttgcggccg
     3901 cggaagcctc ataaagtaga acaaatcaag tttatgatta ttttgagtag ttatttttat
     3961 attttccggc ctgtatttat tctcttttct gcacagtttt gcgttaaatt ttatcatatg
     4021 aatgcaatgt ttcacaacaa tccttctcag cgcgtactct ccttttcgga ataaattgtc
     4081 atcaaaggtg catgcctttt cactaagcaa tggtctcgca ccgactgtcc ccccttttcg
     4141 gcggcagtgg aaatgattca aaattacacg cttacgcctt ttctatcgtt gtattacaat
     4201 tgttctgaca aaattcattt ccaattttag ttatgagtaa aggagaagaa cttttcactg
     4261 gagttgtccc aatccttgtt gaattagatg gtgatgttaa tgggcacaaa ttttccgtca
     4321 gtggagaggg tgaaggtgat gcaacatacg gaaaacttac ccttaaattt atctgcacta
     4381 ctggaaaact acctgttcca tgggtaagtt taaacatata tatactaact aaccctgatt
     4441 atttaaattt tcagccaaca cttgtcacta ctctcactta tggtgttcaa tgcttctcga
     4501 gatacccaga tcatatgaaa cagcatgact tcttcaagag tgccatgccc gaaggttatg
     4561 tacaggaaag aacaatattt ttcaaagacg acgggaacta caagacacgt aagtttaaac
     4621 agttcggtac taactaacca tacatattta aattttcagg tgctgaagtc aagtttgaag
     4681 gagacaccct tgtcaataga atcgagttaa aaggtattga ttttaaagaa gacggcaaca
     4741 ttcttggcca caaattggaa tacaactata actcacacaa tgtatacatc atggcagaca
     4801 aacaaaagaa tggaatcaaa gttgtaagtt taaacatgat tttactaact aactaatctg
     4861 atttaaattt tcagaacttc aaaattagac acaacattga agatggaagc gtacaactag
     4921 cagaccatta tcaacaaaat actccaatag gagatggccc tgtcctttta ccagacaacc
     4981 attacctgtc cacacaatct gccctttcta aagaccccaa cgaaaagaga gaccacatgg
     5041 tccttcttga gttcgtaaca gctgctggga ttacacatgg catggatgaa ctatacaaag
     5101 catctgatcc tattcgcgaa ggagaagtgg cccacgaggg agattcggtt tacacactca
     5161 acgatttcac gaagctcgaa aaaatcggcg aaggaacata cggagtcgtc tacaaaggca
     5221 aaaacagaag aaccaatgcc atggttgcta tgaagaaaat cagattggaa agtgaagatg
     5281 aggtatttga attttgtagc agtttcgttt tttcaaacaa taattcttat agggtgttcc
     5341 atcaacggct gtgcgagaga tcagcttgct caaagagctc cagcatccga atgttgttgg
     5401 attggaagcg gtcattatgc aggagaaccg gcttttcctg atcttcgaat tcctgtcttt
     5461 cgacttgaaa cgatacatgg atcagttggg aaaagatgaa taccttccgc tcgaaactct
     5521 taaaagttac acattccaag tgaggaaata tttaaaatcg atgtctttac aagaataatt
     5581 gttccagatt cttcaagcta tgtgtttttg tcatcagcgt cgtgttattc atcgcgatct
     5641 taagccacag aacttgctgg tcgacaacaa tggagcaatc aagcttgccg atttcggact
     5701 tgccagagct attggtatcc cgattcgcgt ttacacgcat gaagtgagtt tgcattcatt
     5761 ctgtacacca atacaatgat tgtccggttt tcaggttgtc actctctggt atagagctcc
     5821 agaaattctg atgggtgctc agagatactc gatgggcgta gacatgtggt cgattggatg
     5881 catttttgct gaaatggcca cgaagaagcc actgtttcaa ggagattcag aaattgatga
     5941 gctgttccgc atcttcagag ttctcggcac accgactgag ttggaatgga atggtgttga
     6001 atcacttccg gactacaagg cgacgttccc aaaatggcgt gagaatttcc tccgtgacaa
     6061 gttctacgac aagaagactg gaaagcacct tttggacgat actgcattct ctcttcttga
     6121 agtaagattt ctaaaatagt actttaacaa gtaaaataat attttcaggg tttgctgatc
     6181 tacgatccat cacttcgtct caacgcgaaa aaagctctcg ttcatcctta ttttgacaac
     6241 atggatacgt caaagctgcc agctggaaat taccgaggag aactcgaact cttttgatgt
     6301 aattcattca tcatcatttt tattatttat tctcccgtgc tttaaccacc tatcgtcttc
     6361 cgtgtattgt ttaactatca ccatttcaac tttttacctg tacgatgatt atttggccct
     6421 tcgatattca tgagtaatct cttttttcac accgcgataa ataaattcgc tctactttca
     6481 tgctcttttt tattcaagca ctttgttcaa cgtgtaaatg agaataggga attaagaatt
     6541 cattattatt atttttccat tctgaagaat gatcgctgca gtgattccaa tattcgtaat
     6601 ttctctgtct aacactcgat ggggggcccg gtaccaacct aggtgagctc tggtaccctc
     6661 tagtcaaggc cttaagtgag tcgtattacg tagcccgggc ctagttctag acattctcta
     6721 atgaaaaaat ctttcagttg aaattgaaaa tgagttaaag ttggagtttt tattgaaaac
     6781 agatttccgt gtgattagtg tttttagcga gtgtgacagg acagcgaaaa aatatagaaa
     6841 caagggggga actgaaaagc ttaggaatgc attgaacatg agaaggggaa ggggaaggaa
     6901 caaactagac aggaattatt ggaatttaat cacatttgga gttttttttc tattcgacag
     6961 aataattatc cagaacattt ttgtattaaa tatttatgca tcatatgagt agtcggcttt
     7021 gttgtgcatg acgagtttgt tatcgacgaa atagaagctg tcagaacgag tctcgtttgg
     7081 attgttgatc atgtcgtcca ctgaaaaaga gattagtctt ttgaattgta ctttttagaa
     7141 taatgactca ctgagttgtt gagagagttg agggaactca tagatatgtt cacagttgtt
     7201 tcgtgaattc ggaatacaga atccgaattc aaagtcaaaa cacttcagaa ggcgatcttt
     7261 gaagaagtga cgttcgatca ttcggaaatg atggattggg atgtctccta ctttgaattc
     7321 cacagttgct ccgaccgttt tgagtttcaa aaagtttgga gcaaatctat aacgcacgta
     7381 tcttgccgac tcctgtggcg actcatcatt ctcctgatcg ttctccggtt tggcgatctc
     7441 gaaaagcact tgctcagtgt ccagatcacg gatttggaac ttggtgaact cgatgttata
     7501 gatgttcgca gatggggagc ataagaatcc taaatttatg ttttaaactg aaatccaaag
     7561 ggagcaagat accttgagtg attcccggaa gtgctaaaac gtcgttcgga gtgatttgag
     7621 ctttcttcgc aagctccgat tccgttgtga ttccttgttc ggtgcttggt ggtggccgtg
     7681 gcatctggaa atatggaaaa gttcaacaaa aagaaaagag aaaagaatga aatcggatat
     7741 caagagttag ttgagcggtt tctctagttt tctgagtctc acctgcgacg ggaaggtcgc
     7801 cgagccgggt ggaatcgatt gttgttgctc ggctttcata tcggtttggt tggaagcggc
     7861 tgaaaacgga aagaagtgga agaaggaaaa gagtgtggtg tgacaggaaa atggtaatta
     7921 gagggtgcca aataaccagc tatattttgt ttttttttga aaacattttt aaaaagaaaa
     7981 atacgataat gatatcagat ggatttccgg aaaactggta tgaaaaattt caaccttttt
     8041 gagtacatgt aatcaaaata cactttgtaa attatcattt ttattgaaac tccaccattt
     8101 ttctatttat aacgctaata atttgaaaaa gaaacctgtt gcgaaccgcg gggtgaatcc
     8161 caaaaacgaa tgcgttttgg tggagtgatt gattcgaatc gaagaagaaa aagaagaaga
     8221 cgtggaatag agagctcact cttaaccgag cagcacacac cgacagaaaa aaaaatgaaa
     8281 tgaatgaggg tcttcttctt cttcttcttc gaatgattga cagaaatggg aaaaagagga
     8341 agattgagaa gggaaaaagg aaggagaaaa gaagcagaag aagacgtcag agaggagagg
     8401 aacgagcgga aaagcagcgg gcgcaagtca tagaagtagc agagctgggg agaagaagac
     8461 actatccaag aaaggaatga cgagagagta tgcaaagggg tatagggtgc agacagaata
     8521 ggaacagaat aacagatgat gagccaagaa gagttgaaaa gggcgatgaa tttgtcatgt
     8581 aacttaattt gggtcaattt gagcatgatg aattgaaatc atcccttgtt gggagttaat
     8641 aaccggtttg ttatcagaaa ccctgtaata gaagggcgcc ctaactttga gccaattcat
     8701 cccggtttct gtcaaatata tcaaaaagtg gtcaactgac aaattgtttt tgatattata
     8761 ataaacattt tatccgttaa caattttcga atacttttta caaggacttg gataaattgg
     8821 ctcaaagacg aagtgagttt gctaccatca tggaatcagg aggacatttc gacaatgtca
     8881 tataatgttt gaaaaatgat tttaacaagg gtctcattcg agataagcaa tgctctgagc
     8941 aagtggctcg tcgtcttcaa gaatctcttg ttgatattca tttggatcct gttttgcacg
     9001 aagcatgtgc catggatatt cagagttttt gcaaaaaagt tccgccaggt caaacaatct
     9061 ttttaatttt tatatgatac ttcgggtgta tttttcttct ttttcctgtt cattttcgct
     9121 tttttctcac ttttttgtaa caaaatctct cacttttctg taagtcttaa caaaagttca
     9181 attggctcga tcaagtaaaa tttcggccgt atgaacgttt tcaaaggttt tcattttttt
     9241 ttaagttcat tcacaatatc atgaatctct cgtcctttgg tttccggtaa gtagcgaaat
     9301 aatataagca tacttataaa tgaaggaatt gaatatagaa taaggaaagc ataactacca
     9361 ataacggaat atagaggtaa tactgtaaat gtactgataa ccaccattac agtattcatt
     9421 gaatatgcca cagattgagc aatactacga tgtttttgag gtaccagttc agaggatata
     9481 aaccacgaaa ttggaccaac tccagttctg aaatttcatt attcgattaa atcaaaatat
     9541 atttgaaaaa cctcacccat aagtataacc gtagatgatc aatgcaacta ggcatccgta
     9601 tttcatcggg tcaatcagaa tacgtatttt tgcgaagaat acgaatgcaa ttagagctaa
     9661 attattgaga aatgtgaaga gaaggagaag cttgcgtcga ccaactctgt aaacttattc
     9721 atacaatttt gtcttcaaat tttgaacgtt taaaactatc ttattcaatg agttagcggg
     9781 tttttatagt gagttagttc acgattatct aataaaacta tgtccaaaca tcctaactgc
     9841 gaccgtattc tcactaactc gtcttaaaaa cgttgagatt attttaaacc cttcttcagt
     9901 acaactacag tactgatgca caaatacaat aataataata cattcagaca tactctgaac
     9961 aatgtaactt gtttttgtta tactgtggta acatttattg aaatgaaata taaccttact
    10021 tttcaatcac aattccacca gtaattgttc cagaaacata agctaaaccc attgcagttg
    10081 tactccattc agcaatttct gactcaacat ttgcattttc tagaaagaaa gtagaggata
    10141 aaagaagagc ccataatccg acagggccc
//
